>Addgene plasmid #61578 | Ai66(RCRL-tdT) targeting vector | depositor full sequence | sequence record 100361 | Ai66(RCRL-tdT) targeting vector sequence 16291 bps
CCGCGGCAGGCCCTCCGAGCGTGGTGGAGCCGTTCTGTGAGACAGCCGGGTACGAGTCGTGACGCTGGAA
GGGGCAAGCGGGTGGTGGGCAGGAATGCGGTCCGCCCTGCAGCAACCGGAGGGGGAGGGAGAAGGGAGCG
GAAAAGTCTCCACCGGACGCGGCCATGGCTCGGGGGGGGGGGGGCAGCGGAGGASCGCTTCCGGCCGACG
TCTCGTCGCTGATTGGCTTYTTTTCCTCCCGCCGTGTGTGAAAACACAAATGGCGTGTTTTGGTTGGCGT
AAGGCGCCTGTCAGTTAACGGCAGCCGGAGTGCGCAGCCGCCGGCAGCCTCGCTCTGCCCACTGGGTGGG
GCGGGAGGTAGGTGGGGTGAGGCGAGCTGNACGTGCGGGCGCGGTCGGCCTCTGGCGGGGCGGGGGAGGG
GAGGGAGGGTCAGCGAAAGTAGCTCGCGCGCGAGCGGCCGCCCACCCTCCCCTTCCTCTGGGGGAGTCGT
TTTACCCGCCGCCGGCCGGGCCTCGTCGTCTGATTGGCTCTCGGGGCCCAGAAAACTGGCCCTTGCCATT
GGCTCGTGTTCGTGCAAGTTGAGTCCATCCGCCGGCCAGCGGGGGCGGCGAGGAGGCGCTCCCAGGTTCC
GGCCCTCCCCTCGGCCCCGCGCCGCAGAGTCTGGCCGCGCGCCCCTGCGCAACGTGGCAGGAAGCGCGCG
CTGGGGGCGGGGACGGGCAGTAGGGCTGAGCGGCTGCGGGGCGGGTGCAAGCACGTTTCCGACTTGAGTT
GCCTCAAGAGGGGCGTGCTGAGCCAGACCTCCATCGCGCACTCCGGGGAGTGGAGGGAAGGAGCGAGGGC
TCAGTTGGGCTGTTTTGGAGGCAGGAAGCACTTGCTCTCCCAAAGTCGCTCTGAGTTGTTATCAGTAAGG
GAGCTGCAGTGGAGTAGGCGGGGAGAAGGCCGCACCCTTCTCCGGAGGGGGGAGGGGAGTGTTGCAATAC
CTTTCTGGGAGTTCTCTGCTGCCTCCTGGCTTCTGAGGACCGCCCTGGGCCTGGGAGAATCCCTTCCCCC
TCTTCCCTCGTGATCTGCAACTCCAGTCTTTCTAGCCTTAATTAACCGTTTAAACAATTCTGCAGGAATC
TAGTTATTAATAGTAATCAATTACGGGGTCATTAGTTCATAGCCCATATATGGAGTTCCGCGTTACATAA
CTTACGGTAAATGGCCCGCCTGGCTGACCGCCCAACGACCCCCGCCCATTGACGTCAATAATGACGTATG
TTCCCATAGTAACGCCAATAGGGACTTTCCATTGACGTCAATGGGTGGAGTATTTACGGTAAACTGCCCA
CTTGGCAGTACATCAAGTGTATCATATGCCAAGTACGCCCCCTATTGACGTCAATGACGGTAAATGGCCC
GCCTGGCATTATGCCCAGTACATGACCTTATGGGACTTTCCTACTTGGCAGTACATCTACGTATTAGTCA
TCGCTATTACCATGGTCGAGGTGAGCCCCACGTTCTGCTTCACTCTCCCCATCTCCCCCCCCTCCCCACC
CCCAATTTTGTATTTATTTATTTTTTAATTATTTTGTGCAGCGATGGGGGCGGGGGGGGGGGGGGGGCGC
GCGCCAGGCGGGGCGGGGCGGGGCGAGGGGCGGGGCGGGGCGAGGCGGAGAGGTGCGGCGGCAGCCAATC
AGAGCGGCGCGCTCCGAAAGTTTCCTTTTATGGCGAGGCGGCGGCGGCGGCGGCCCTATAAAAAGCGAAG
CGCGCGGCGGGCGGGGAGTCGCTGCGACGCTGCCTTCGCCCCGTGCCCCGCTCCGCCGCCGCCTCGCGCC
GCCCGCCCCGGCTCTGACTGACCGCGTTACTCCCACAGGTGAGCGGGCGGGACGGCCCTTCTCCTCCGGG
CTGTAATTAGCGCTTGGTTTAATGACGGCTTGTTTCTTTTCTGTGGCTGCGTGAAAGCCTTGAGGGGCTC
CGGGAGGGCCCTTTGTGCGGGGGGAGCGGCTCGGGGGGTGCGTGCGTGTGTGTGTGCGTGGGGAGCGCCG
CGTGCGGCTCCGCGCTGCCCGGCGGCTGTGAGCGCTGCGGGCGCGGCGCGGGGCTTTGTGCGCTCCGCAG
TGTGCGCGAGGGGAGCGCGGCCGGGGGCGGTGCCCCGCGGTGCGGGGGGGGCTGCGAGGGGAACAAAGGC
TGCGTGCGGGGTGTGTGCGTGGGGGGGTGAGCAGGGGGTGTGGGCGCGTCGGTCGGGCTGCAACCCCCCC
TGCACCCCCCTCCCCGAGTTGCTGAGCACGGCCCGGCTTCGGGTGCGGGGCTCCGTACGGGGCGTGGCGC
GGGGCTCGCCGTGCCGGGCGGGGGGTGGCGGCAGGTGGGGGTGCCGGGCGGGGCGGGGCCGCCTCGGGCC
GGGGAGGGCTCGGGGGAGGGGCGCGGCGGCCCCCGGAGCGCCGGCGGCTGTCGAGGCGCGGCGAGCCGCA
GCCATTGCCTTTTATGGTAATCGTGCGAGAGGGCGCAGGGACTTCCTTTGTCCCAAATCTGTGCGGAGCC
GAAATCTGGGAGGCGCCGCCGCACCCCCTCTAGCGGGCGCGGGGCGAAGCGGTGCGGCGCCGGCAGGAAG
GAAATGGGCGGGGAGGGCCTTCGTGCGTCGCCGCGCCGCCGTCCCCTTCTCCCTCTCCAGCCTCGGGGCT
GTCCGCGGGGGGACGGCTGCCTTCGGGGGGGACGGGGCAGGGCGGGGTTCGGCTTCTGGCGTGTGACCGG
CGGCTCTAGAGCCTCTGCTAACCATGTTCATGCCTTCTTCTTTTTCCTACAGCTCCTGGGCAACGTGCTG
GTTATTGTGCTGTCTCATCATTTTGGCAAAGAATTGATTTGATACCGCGGGCCCGTATTCGAATAACTTT
AAATAATGCCAATTATTTAAAGTTACCTCAGCACCATGGCTAGCGGCAGCCTCGGAGTTTGAATAGATAG
AATAAAATATCTTTATTTTCATTCCATCTGTGTGTTGGTTTTTTGTGTGAGATCTACGGGTGGCATCCCT
GTGACCCCTCCCCAGTGCCTCTCCTGGCCCTGGAAGTTGCCACTCCAGTGCCCACCAGCCTTGTCCTAAT
AAAATTAAGTTGCATCATTTTGTCTGACTAGGTGTCCTTCTATAATATTATGGGGTGGAGGGGGGTGGTA
TGGAGCAAGGGGCAAGTTGGGAAGACAACCTGTAGGGCCTGCGGGGTCTATTGGGAACCAAGCTGGAGTG
CAGTGGCACAATCTTGGCTCACTGCAATCTCCGCCTCCTGGGTTCAAGCGATTCTCCTGCCTCAGGCTCC
CGAGTTGTTGGGATTCCAGGCATGCATGACCAGGCTCAGCTAATTTTTGTTTTTTTGGTAGAGACGGGGT
TTCACCATATTGGCCAGGCTGGTCTCCAACTCCTAATCTCAGGTGATCTACCCACCTTGGCCTCCCAAAT
TGCTGGGATTACAGGCGTGAACCACTGCTCCCTTCCCTGTCCTTCTGCCTCAGCTAATTGAGTAGGGGGG
AGGCTAACTGAAACACGGAAGGAGACAATACCGGAAGGAACCCGCGCTATGACGGCAATAAAAAGACAGA
ATAAAACGCACGGGTGTTGGGTCGTTTGTTCATAAACGCGGGGTTCGGTCCCAGGGCTGGCACTCTGTCG
ATACCCCACCGAGACCCCATTGGGGCCAATACGCCCGCGTTTCTTCCTTTTCCCCACCCCACCCCCCAAG
TTCGGGTGAAGGCCCAGGGCTCGCAGCCAACGTCGGGGCGGCAGGCCGTGTAACTTTAAATAATGCCAAT
TATTTAAAGTTACTCGAGATTTAAATATAACTTCGTATAATGTATGCTATACGAAGTTATTCGCGATGAA
TAAATGAAAGCTTGCAGATCTGCGACTCTAGAGGATCTGCGACTCTAGAGGATCATAATCAGCCNTACCA
CATTTGTAGAGGTTTTACTNGCTTTAAAAAACCTCCCACACCTCCCCCTGAACCTGAAACATAAAATGAA
TGCAATTGTTGTTGTTAACTTGTTTATTGCAGCTTATAATGGTTACAAATAAAGCAATAGCATCACAAAT
TTCACAAATAAAGCATTTTTTTCACTGCATTCTAGTTGTGGTTTGTCCAAACTCATCAATGTATCTTATC
ATGTCTGGATCTGCGACTCTAGAGGATCATAATCAGCCATACCACATTTGTAGAGGTTTTACTTGCTTTA
AAAAACCTCCCACACCTCCCCCTGAACCTGAAACATAAAATGAATGCAATTGTTGTTGTTAACTTGTTTA
TTGCAGCTTATAATGGTTACAAATAAAGCAATAGCATCACAAATTTCACAAATAAAGCATTTTTTTCACT
GCATTCTAGTTGTGGTTTGTCCAAACTCATCAATGTATCTTATCATGTCTGGATCTGCGACTCTAGAGGA
TCATAATCAGCCATACCACATTTGTAGAGGTTTTACTTGCTTTAAAAAACCTCCCACACCTCCCCCTGAA
CCTGAAACATAAAATGAATGCAATTGTTGTTGTTAACTTGTTTATTGCAGCTTATAATGGTTACAAATAA
AGCAATAGCATCACAAATTTCACAAATAAAGCATTTTTTTCACTGCATTCTAGTTGTGGTTTGTCCAAAC
TCATCAATGTATCTTATCATGTCTGGATCCCCATCAAGCTGATCCGGAACCCTTAATATAACTTCGTATA
ATGTATGCTATACGAAGTTATTAGGTCCCTCGACCTGCAGCCCAAGCTAGATCGAATTCGGCCGGCCTTC
ACGTGTTGCACTTAACGCGTGGCCGGCCTTCACGATCCCGCCACCATGGTGAGCAAGGGCGAGGAGGTCA
TCAAAGAGTTCATGCGCTTCAAGGTGCGCATGGAGGGCTCCATGAACGGCCACGAGTTCGAGATCGAGGG
CGAGGGCGAGGGCCGCCCCTACGAGGGCACCCAGACCGCCAAGCTGAAGGTGACCAAGGGCGGCCCCCTG
CCCTTCGCCTGGGACATCCTGTCCCCCCAGTTCATGTACGGCTCCAAGGCGTACGTGAAGCACCCCGCCG
ACATCCCCGATTACAAGAAGCTGTCCTTCCCCGAGGGCTTCAAGTGGGAGCGCGTGATGAACTTCGAGGA
CGGCGGTCTGGTGACCGTGACCCAGGACTCCTCCCTGCAGGACGGCACGCTGATCTACAAGGTGAAGATG
CGCGGCACCAACTTCCCCCCCGACGGCCCCGTAATGCAGAAGAAGACCATGGGCTGGGAGGCCTCCACCG
AGCGCCTGTACCCCCGCGACGGCGTGCTGAAGGGCGAGATCCACCAGGCCCTGAAGCTGAAGGACGGCGG
CCACTACCTGGTGGAGTTCAAGACCATCTACATGGCCAAGAAGCCCGTGCAACTGCCCGGCTACTACTAC
GTGGACACCAAGCTGGACATCACCTCCCACAACGAGGACTACACCATCGTGGAACAGTACGAGCGCTCCG
AGGGCCGCCACCACCTGTTCCTGGGGCATGGCACCGGCAGCACCGGCAGCGGCAGCTCCGGCACCGCCTC
CTCCGAGGACAACAACATGGCCGTCATCAAAGAGTTCATGCGCTTCAAGGTGCGCATGGAGGGCTCCATG
AACGGCCACGAGTTCGAGATCGAGGGCGAGGGCGAGGGCCGCCCCTACGAGGGCACCCAGACCGCCAAGC
TGAAGGTGACCAAGGGCGGCCCCCTGCCCTTCGCCTGGGACATCCTGTCCCCCCAGTTCATGTACGGCTC
CAAGGCGTACGTGAAGCACCCCGCCGACATCCCCGATTACAAGAAGCTGTCCTTCCCCGAGGGCTTCAAG
TGGGAGCGCGTGATGAACTTCGAGGACGGCGGTCTGGTGACCGTGACCCAGGACTCCTCCCTGCAGGACG
GCACGCTGATCTACAAGGTGAAGATGCGCGGCACCAACTTCCCCCCCGACGGCCCCGTAATGCAGAAGAA
GACCATGGGCTGGGAGGCCTCCACCGAGCGCCTGTACCCCCGCGACGGCGTGCTGAAGGGCGAGATCCAC
CAGGCCCTGAAGCTGAAGGACGGCGGCCACTACCTGGTGGAGTTCAAGACCATCTACATGGCCAAGAAGC
CCGTGCAACTGCCCGGCTACTACTACGTGGACACCAAGCTGGACATCACCTCCCACAACGAGGACTACAC
CATCGTGGAACAGTACGAGCGCTCCGAGGGCCGCCACCACCTGTTCCTGTACGGCATGGACGAGCTGTAC
AAGTAAGAATTGTGTTGCACTTAACGCGTTAAGTGCAACACGTGAAGGCCGGCCCTGCAGGAATTCGATA
TCAAGCTTATCGATAATCAACCTCTGGATTACAAAATTTGTGAAAGATTGACTGGTATTCTTAACTATGT
TGCTCCTTTTACGCTATGTGGATACGCTGCTTTAATGCCTTTGTATCATGCTATTGCTTCCCGTATGGCT
TTCATTTTCTCCTCCTTGTATAAATCCTGGTTGCTGTCTCTTTATGAGGAGTTGTGGCCCGTTGTCAGGC
AACGTGGCGTGGTGTGCACTGTGTTTGCTGACGCAACCCCCACTGGTTGGGGCATTGCCACCACCTGTCA
GCTCCTTTCCGGGACTTTCGCTTTCCCCCTCCCTATTGCCACGGCGGAACTCATCGCCGCCTGCCTTGCC
CGCTGCTGGACAGGGGCTCGGCTGTTGGGCACTGACAATTCCGTGGTGTTGTCGGGGAAATCATCGTCCT
TTCCTTGGCTGCTCGCCTGTGTTGCCACCTGGATTCTGCGCGGGACGTCCTTCTGCTACGTCCCTTCGGC
CCTCAATCCAGCGGACCTTCCTTCCCGCGGCCTGCTGCCGGCTCTGCGGCCTCTTCCGCGTCTTCGCCTT
CGCCCTCAGACGAGTCGGATCTCCCTTTGGGCCGCCTCCCCGCATCGATACCGTCGACCTCGACCTCGAC
TGTGCCTTCTAGTTGCCAGCCATCTGTTGTTTGCCCCTCCCCCGTGCCTTCCTTGACCCTGGAAGGTGCC
ACTCCCACTGTCCTTTCCTAATAAAATGAGGAAATTGCATCGCATTGTCTGAGTAGGTGTCATTCTATTC
TGGGGGGTGGGGTGGGGCAGGACAGCAAGGGGGAGGATTGGGAAGACAATGGCAGGCATGCTGGGGAACT
AGTGGTGCCAGGGCGTGCCCTTGGGCTCCCCGGGCGCGGCGGCCGCATCGAATTCTACCGGGTAGGGGAG
GCGCTTTTCCCAAGGCAGTCTGGAGCATGCGCTTTAGCAGCCCCGCTGGGCACTTGGCGCTACACAAGTG
GCCTCTGGCCTCGCACACATTCCACATCCACCGGTAGGCGCCAACCGGCTCCGTTCTTTGGTGGCCCCTT
CGCGCCACCTTCTACTCCTCCCCTAGTCAGGAAGTTCCCCCCCGCCCCGCAGCTCGCGTCGTGCAGGACG
TGACAAATGGAAGTAGCACGTCTCACTAGTCTCGTGCAGATGGACAGCACCGCTGAGCAATGGAAGCGGG
TAGGCCTTTGGGGCAGCGGCCAATAGCAGCTTTGCTCCTTCGCTTTCTGGGCTCAGAGGCTGGGAAGGGG
TGGGTCCGGGGGCGGGCTCAGGGGCGGGCTCAGGGGCGGGGCGGGCGCCCGAAGGTCCTCCGGAGGCCCG
GCATTCTGCACGCTTCAAAAGCGCACGTCTGCCGCGCTGTTCTCCTCTTCCTCATCTCCGGGCCTTTCGA
CCTGCAGCAGCACGTGTTGACAATTAATCATCGGCATAGTATATCGGCATAGTATAATACGACAAGGTGA
GGAACTAAACCGCTAGCACCATGGGATCGGCCATTGAACAAGATGGATTGCACGCAGGTTCTCCGGCCGC
TTGGGTGGAGAGGCTATTCGGCTATGACTGGGCACAACAGACGATCGGCTGCTCTGATGCCGCCGTGTTC
CGGCTGTCAGCGCAGGGGCGCCCGGTTCTTTTTGTCAAGACCGACCTGTCCGGTGCCCTGAATGAACTGC
AGGACGAGGCAGCGCGGCTATCGTGGCTGGCCACGACGGGCGTTCCTTGCGCAGCTGTGCTCGACGTTGT
CACTGAAGCGGGAAGGGACTGGCTGCTATTGGGCGAAGTGCCGGGGCAGGATCTCCTGTCATCTCACCTT
GCTCCTGCCGAGAAAGTATCCATCATGGCTGATGCAATGCGGCGGCTGCATACGCTTGATCCGGCTACCT
GCCCATTCGACCACCAAGCGAAACATCGCATCGAGCGAGCACGTACTCGGATGGAAGCCGGTCTTGTCGA
TCAGGATGATCTGGACGAAGAGCATCAGGGGCTCGCGCCAGCCGAACTGTTCGCCAGGCTCAAGGCGCGC
ATGCCCGACGGCGAGGATCTCGTCGTGACCCATGGCGATGCCTGCTTGCCGAATATCATGGTGGAAAATG
GCCGCTTTTCTGGATTCATCGACTGTGGCCGGCTGGGTGTGGCGGACCGCTATCAGGACATAGCGTTGGC
TACCCGTGATATTGCTGAAGAGCTTGGCGGCGAATGGGCTGACCGCTTCCTCGTGCTTTACGGTATCGCC
GCTCCCGATTCGCAGCGCATCGCCTTCTATCGCCTTCTTGACGAGTTCTTCTGAGGGGATCCGCTGTAAG
TCTGCAGAAATTGATGATCTATTAAACAATAAAGATGTCCACTAAAATGGAAGTTTTTCCTGTCATACTT
TGTTAAGAAGGGTGAGAACAGAGTACCTACATTTTGAATGGAAGGATTGGAGCTACGGGGGTGGGGGTGG
GGTGGGATTAGATAAATGCCTGCTCTTTACTGAAGGCTCTTTACTATTGCTTTATGATAATGTTTCATAG
TTGGATATCATAATTTAAACAAGCAAAACCAAATTAAGGGCCAGCTCATTCCTCCCACTCATGATCTATA
GATCTATAGATCTCTCGTGGGATCATTGTTTTTCTCTTGATTCCCACTTTGTGGTTCTAAGTACTGTGGT
TTCCAAATGTGTCAGTTTCATAGCCTGAAGAACGAGATCAGCAGCCTCTGTTCCACATACACTTCATTCT
CAGTATTGTTTTGCCAAGTTCTAATTCCATCAGAAAGCTTGCAGAAGATCTCCCCAACTGGGGTAACCTT
TGAGTTCTCTCAGTTGGGGGGGCGCGCCCTAGAAGATGGGCGGGAGTCTTCTGGGCAGGCTTAAAGGCTA
ACCTGGTGTGTGGGCGTTGTCCTGCAGGGGAATTGAACAGGTGTAAAATTGGAGGGACAAGACTTCCCAC
AGATTTTCGGTTTTGTCGGGAAGTTTTTTAATAGGGGCAAATAGGAAAATGGAGGATAGGAGTCATCTGG
GGTTTATGCAGCAAAACTACAGGTATATTGCTTGTATCCGCCTCGGAGATTTCCATGAGGAGATAAAGAC
ATGTCACCCGAGTTTATACTCTCCTGCTTAGATCCTACTACAGTATGAAATACAGTGTYGCGAGGTAGAC
TATGTAAGCAGATTTAATCATTTTAAAGAGCCCAGTACTTCATATCCATTTCTCCCGCTCCTTCTGCAGC
CTTATCAAAAGGTATTTAGAACACTCATTTTAGCCCCATTTTCATTTATTATACTGGCTTATCCAACCCC
TAGACAGAGCATTGGCATTTTCCCTTTCCTGATCTTAGAAGTCTGATGACTCATGAAACCAGACAGATTA
GTTACATACACCACAAATCGAGGCTGTAGCTGGGGCCTCAACACTGCAGTTCTTTTATAACTCCTTAGTA
CACTTTTTGTTGATCCTTTGCCTTGATCCTTAATTTTCAGTGTCTATCACCTCTCCCGTCAGGTGGTGTT
CCACATTTGGGCCTATTCTCAGTCCAGGGAGTTTTACAACAATAGATGTATTGAGAATCCAACCTAAAGC
TTAACTTTCCACTCCCATGAATGCCTCTCTCCTTTTTCTCCATTATAACTGAGCTATWACCATTAATGGT
TTCAGGTGGATGTCTCCTCCCCCAATATACCTGATGTATCTACATATTGCCAGGCTGATATTTTAAGACA
TWAAAGGTATATTTCATTATTGAGCCACATGGTATTGATTACTGCTACTAAAATTTTGTCATTGTACACA
TCTGTAAAAGGTGGTTCCTTTTGGAATGCAAAGTTCAGGTGTTTGTTGTCTTTCCTGACCTAAGGTCTTG
TGAGCTTGTATTTTTTCTATTTAAGCAGTGCTTTCTCTTGGACTGGCTTGACTCATGGCATTCTACACGT
TATTGCTGGTCTAAATGTGATTTTGCCAAGCTTCTTCAGGACCTATAATTTTGCTTGACTTGTAGCCAAA
CACAAGTAAAATGATTAAGCAACAAATGTATTTGTGAAGCTTGGTTTTTAGGTTGTTGTGTTGTGTGTGC
TTGTGCTCTATAATAATACTATCCAGGGGCTGGAGAGGTGGCTCGGAGTTCAAGAGCACAGACTGCTCTT
CCAGAAGTCCTGAGTTCAATTCCCAGCAACCACATGGTGGCTCACAACCATCTGTAATGGGATCTGATGC
CCTCTTCTGGTGTGTCTGAAGACCACAAGTGTATTCACATTAAATAAATAATCCTCCTTCTTCTTCTTTT
TTTTTTTTTAAAGAGAATWCTGTCTCCAGTAGAATTACTGAAGTAATGAAATACTTTGTGTTTGTTCCAA
TATGGWAGCCAATAATCAAATACTCTTWAGCACTGGAAATGTACCAAGGAACTATTTTATTTAAGTGWAC
TGTGGACAGAGGAGCCATAACTGCAGACTTGTGGGATACAGAAGACCAATGCAGACTTAATGTCTTTTCT
CTTACACTAAGCAATAAAGAAATAAAAATTGAACTTCTAGTATCCTATTTGTTAAACTGCTAGCTTTACT
AACTTTTGTGCTTCATCTATACAAAGCTGAAAGCTAAGTCTGCAGCCATTACTAAACATGAAAGCAAGTA
ATGATAATTTTGGATTTCAAAAATGTAGGGCCAGAGTTTAGCCAGCCAGTGGTGGTGCTTGCCTTTATGC
CTTAATCCCAGCACTCTGGAGGCAGAGACAGGCAGATCTCTGAGTTTGAGCCCAGCCTGGTCTACACATC
AAGTTCTATCTAGGATAGCCAGGAATACACACAGAAACCCTGTTGGGGAGGGGGGCTCTGAGATTTCATA
AAATTATAATTGAAGCATTCCCTAATGAGCCACTATGGATGTGGCTAAATCCGTCTACCTTTCTGATGAG
ATTTGGGTATTATTTTTTCTGTCTCTGCTGTTGGTTGGGTCTTTTGACACTGTGGGCTTTCTTAAAGCCT
CCTTCCCTGCCATGTGGTCTCTTGTTTGCTACTAACTTCCCATGGCTTAAATGGCATGGCTTTTTGCCTT
CTAAGGGCAGCTGCTGAGWTTTGCAGCCTGATTTCCAGGGTGGGGTTGGGAAATCTTTCAAACACTAAAA
TTGTCCTTTAATTTTTTTTTAAAAAATGGGTTATATAATAAACCTCATAAAATAGTTATGAGGAGTGAGG
TGGACTAATATTAATGAGTCCCTCCCCTATAAAAGAGCTATTAAGGCTTTTTGTCTTATACTAACTTTTT
TTTTAAATGTGGTATCTTTAGAACCAAGGGTCTTAGAGTTTTAGTATACAGAAACTGTTGCATCGCTTAA
TCAGATTTTCTAGTTTCAAATCCAGAGAATCCAAATTCTTCACAGCCAAAGTCAAATTAAGAATTTCTGA
CTTTAATGTTATTTGCTACTGTGAATATAAAATGATAGCTTTTCCTGAGGCAGGGTCTCACTATGTATCT
CTGCCTGATCTGCAACAAGATATGTAGACTAAAGTTCTGCCTGCTTTTGTCTCCTGAATACTAAGGTTAA
AATGTAGTAATACTTTTGGAACTTGCAGGTCAGATTCTTTTATAGGGGACACACTAAGGGAGCTTGGGTG
ATAGTTGGTAAATGTGTTTAAGTGATGAAAACTTGAATTATTATCACCGCAACCTACTTTTTAAAAAAAA
AAGCCAGGCCTGTTAGAGCATGCTAAGGGATCCCTAGGACTTGCTGAGCACACAAGAGTAGTACTTGGCA
GGCTCCTGGTGAGAGCATATTTCAAAAAACAAGGCAGACAACCAAGAAACTACAGTAAGGTTACCTGTCT
TTAACCATCTGCATATACACAGGGATATTAAAATATTCCAAATAATATTTCATTCAAGTTTTCCCCCATC
AAATTGGGACATGGATTTCTCCGGTGAATAGGCAGAGTTGGAAACTAAACAAATGTTGGTTTTGTGATTT
GTGAAATTGTTTTCAAGTGATAGTTAAAGCCCATGAGATACAGAACAAAGCTGCTATTTCGAGGTCTCTT
GGTTATACTCAGAAGCACTTCTTTGGGTTTCCCTGCACTATCCTGATCATGTGCTAGGCCTWCCTTAGGC
TGATTGTTGTTCAAATAACTTAAGTTTCCTGTCAGGTGATGTCATATGATTTCATATATCAAGGCAAAAC
ATGTTATATATGTTAAACATTTGKACTTAATGTGAAAGTTAGGTCTTTGTGGGTTTTGATTTTAATTTCA
AAACCTGAGCTAAATAAGTCATTTTACATGTCTTACATTTGGTGAATTGTATATTGTGGTTTGCAGGCAA
GACTCTCTGACCTAGTAACCCTCCTATAGAGCACTTTGCTGGGTCACAAGTCTAGGAGTCAAGCATTTCA
CCTTGAAGTTGAGACGTTTTGTTAGTGTATACTAGTTATATGTTGGAGGACATGTTTATCCAGAAGATAT
TCAGGACTATTTTTGACTGGGCTAAGGAATTGATTCTGATTAGCACTGTTAGTGAGCATTGAGTGGCCTT
TAGGCTTGAATTGGAGTCACTTGTATATCTCAAATAATGCTGGCCTTTTTTWAAAAGCCCTTGTTCTTTA
TCACCCTGTTTTCTACATAATTTTTGTTCAAAGAAATACTTGTTTGGATCTCCTTTTGACAACAATAGCA
TGTTTTCAAGCCATATTTTTTTTCCTTTTTTTTTTTTTTTTTGGTTTTTCGAGACAGGGTTTCTCTGTAT
AGCCCTGGCTGTCCTGGAACTCACTTTGTAGACCAGGCTGGCCTCGAACTCAGAAATCCGCCTGCCTCTG
CCTCCTGAGTGCCGGGATTAAAGGCGTGCACCACCACGCCTGGCTAAGTTGGATATTTTGTATATAACTA
TAACCAATACTAACTCCACTGGGTGGATTTTTAATTCAGTCAGTAGTCTTAAGTGGTCTTTATTGGCCCT
TATTAAAATCTACTGTTCACTCTAACAGAGGCTGTTGGACTAGTGGSACTAAGCAACTTCCTACGGATAT
ACTAGCAGATAAGGGTCAGGGATAGAAACTAGTCTAGCGTTTTGTATACCTACCAGCTTATACTACCTTG
TTCTGATAGAAATATTTAGGACATCTAGCTTATCGATCCGTCGAGGGGGGGCCCGGTACCCAGCTTTTGT
TCCCTTTAGTGAGGGTTAATTGCGCGCTTGGCGTAATCATGGTCATAGCTGTTTCCTGTGTGAAATTGTT
ATCCGCTCACAATTCCACACAACATACGAGCCGGAAGCATAAAGTGTAAAGCCTGGGGTGCCTAATGAGT
GAGCTAACTCACATTAATTGCGTTGCGCTCACTGCCCGCTTTCCAGTCGGGAAACCTGTCGTGCCAGCTG
CATTAATGAATCGGCCAACGCGCGGGGAGAGGCGGTTTGCGTATTGGGCGCTCTTCCGCTTCCTCGCTCA
CTGACTCGCTGCGCTCGGTCGTTCGGCTGCGGCGAGCGGTATCAGCTCACTCAAAGGCGGTAATACGGTT
ATCCACAGAATCAGGGGATAACGCAGGAAAGAACATGTGAGCAAAAGGCCAGCAAAAGGCCAGGAACCGT
AAAAAGGCCGCGTTGCTGGCGTTTTTCCATAGGCTCCGCCCCCCTGACGAGCATCACAAAAATCGACGCT
CAAGTCAGAGGTGGCGAAACCCGACAGGACTATAAAGATACCAGGCGTTTCCCCCTGGAAGCTCCCTCGT
GCGCTCTCCTGTTCCGACCCTGCCGCTTACCGGATACCTGTCCGCCTTTCTCCCTTCGGGAAGCGTGGCG
CTTTCTCATAGCTCACGCTGTAGGTATCTCAGTTCGGTGTAGGTCGTTCGCTCCAAGCTGGGCTGTGTGC
ACGAACCCCCCGTTCAGCCCGACCGCTGCGCCTTATCCGGTAACTATCGTCTTGAGTCCAACCCGGTAAG
ACACGACTTATCGCCACTGGCAGCAGCCACTGGTAACAGGATTAGCAGAGCGAGGTATGTAGGCGGTGCT
ACAGAGTTCTTGAAGTGGTGGCCTAACTACGGCTACACTAGAAGGACAGTATTTGGTATCTGCGCTCTGC
TGAAGCCAGTTACCTTCGGAAAAAGAGTTGGTAGCTCTTGATCCGGCAAACAAACCACCGCTGGTAGCGG
TGGTTTTTTTGTTTGCAAGCAGCAGATTACGCGCAGAAAAAAAGGATCTCAAGAAGATCCTTTGATCTTT
TCTACGGGGTCTGACGCTCAGTGGAACGAAAACTCACGTTAAGGGATTTTGGTCATGAGATTATCAAAAA
GGATCTTCACCTAGATCCTTTTAAATTAAAAATGAAGTTTTAAATCAATCTAAAGTATATATGAGTAAAC
TTGGTCTGACAGTTACCAATGCTTAATCAGTGAGGCACCTATCTCAGCGATCTGTCTATTTCGTTCATCC
ATAGTTGCCTGACTCCCCGTCGTGTAGATAACTACGATACGGGAGGGCTTACCATCTGGCCCCAGTGCTG
CAATGATACCGCGAGACCCACGCTCACCGGCTCCAGATTTATCAGCAATAAACCAGCCAGCCGGAAGGGC
CGAGCGCAGAAGTGGTCCTGCAACTTTATCCGCCTCCATCCAGTCTATTAATTGTTGCCGGGAAGCTAGA
GTAAGTAGTTCGCCAGTTAATAGTTTGCGCAACGTTGTTGCCATTGCTACAGGCATCGTGGTGTCACGCT
CGTCGTTTGGTATGGCTTCATTCAGCTCCGGTTCCCAACGATCAAGGCGAGTTACATGATCCCCCATGTT
GTGCAAAAAAGCGGTTAGCTCCTTCGGTCCTCCGATCGTTGTCAGAAGTAAGTTGGCCGCAGTGTTATCA
CTCATGGTTATGGCAGCACTGCATAATTCTCTTACTGTCATGCCATCCGTAAGATGCTTTTCTGTGACTG
GTGAGTACTCAACCAAGTCATTCTGAGAATAGTGTATGCGGCGACCGAGTTGCTCTTGCCCGGCGTCAAT
ACGGGATAATACCGCGCCACATAGCAGAACTTTAAAAGTGCTCATCATTGGAAAACGTTCTTCGGGGCGA
AAACTCTCAAGGATCTTACCGCTGTTGAGATCCAGTTCGATGTAACCCACTCGTGCACCCAACTGATCTT
CAGCATCTTTTACTTTCACCAGCGTTTCTGGGTGAGCAAAAACAGGAAGGCAAAATGCCGCAAAAAAGGG
AATAAGGGCGACACGGAAATGTTGAATACTCATACTCTTCCTTTTTCAATATTATTGAAGCATTTATCAG
GGTTATTGTCTCATGAGCGGATACATATTTGAATGTATTTAGAAAAATAAACAAATAGGGGTTCCGCGCA
CATTTCCCCGAAAAGTGCCACCTAAATTGTAAGCGTTAATATTTTGTTAAAATTCGCGTTAAATTTTTGT
TAAATCAGCTCATTTTTTAACCAATAGGCCGAAATCGGCAAAATCCCTTATAAATCAAAAGAATAGACCG
AGATAGGGT
[37 nt withheld, positions 15760-15796]
AAAGAACGTGGACTCCAACGTCAAAGG
[49 nt withheld, positions 15824-15872]
T
[91 nt withheld, positions 15874-15964]
G
[124 nt withheld, positions 15966-16089]
CCCATTCGCCATTCAGGCTGCGCAACTGTTGGGAAGGGCGATCGGTGCGGGCCTCTTCGCTATTACGCCA
GCTGGCGAAAGGGGGATGTGCTGCAAGGCGATTAAGTTGGGTAACGCCAGGGTTTTCCCAGTCACGACGT
TGTAAAACGACGGCCAGTGAGCGCGCGTAATACGACTCACTATAGGGCGAATTGGAGCTCCA
Features (pLannotate 1.2.2; 39 found; start..end, strand, type, name):
      3..1085    +  misc_feature   Rosa26 left arm: left homology arm from intron 1 of the mouse Rosa26 gene (Soriano, 1999)
   1181..1484    +  enhancer       CMV enhancer: human cytomegalovirus immediate early enhancer
   1486..1763    +  promoter       chicken β-actin promoter: No description available
   1765..2782    +  intron         chimeric intron: chimera between introns from chicken β-actin and rabbit β-globin
   2941..2989    +  polyA_signal   poly(A) signal: synthetic polyadenylation signal
   2998..3474    +  polyA_signal   hGH poly(A) signal: human growth hormone polyadenylation signal
   3553..3601    +  polyA_signal   HSV TK poly(A) signal: herpes simplex virus thymidine kinase polyadenylation signal (Cole and Stacy, 1985)
   3807..3840    -  protein_bind   loxP: Cre-mediated recombination occurs in the 8-bp core sequence (GCATACAT). Cre recombinase
   3901..3984    +  CDS            large T antigen (fragment): large T antigen from SV40 (simian virus 40)
   4007..4141    +  polyA_signal   SV40 poly(A) signal: SV40 polyadenylation signal
   4155..4238    +  CDS            large T antigen (fragment): large T antigen from SV40 (simian virus 40)
   4261..4395    +  polyA_signal   SV40 poly(A) signal: SV40 polyadenylation signal
   4409..4492    +  CDS            large T antigen (fragment): large T antigen from SV40 (simian virus 40)
   4515..4649    +  polyA_signal   SV40 poly(A) signal: SV40 polyadenylation signal
   4678..4711    -  protein_bind   loxP: Cre-mediated recombination occurs in the 8-bp core sequence (GCATACAT). Cre recombinase
   4806..6233    +  CDS            tdTomato: tdTomato is a basic (constitutively fluorescent) orange fluorescent protein published in 2004, derived from Discosoma sp.. It is reported to be a somewhat slowly-maturing tandem dimer with low acid sensitivity.
   6285..6315    +  misc_feature   MCS (fragment): pBluescript multiple cloning site
   6315..6903    +  misc_feature   WPRE: woodchuck hepatitis virus posttranscriptional regulatory element
   6904..6923    +  misc_feature   MCS (fragment): pBluescript multiple cloning site
   6930..7041    +  polyA_signal   bGH poly(A) signal: bovine growth hormone polyadenylation signal
   7145..7178    +  protein_bind   attB: minimal attB site for the φC31 integrase (Groth et al., 2000) phage φC31 integrase
   7200..7699    +  promoter       PGK promoter: mouse phosphoglycerate kinase 1 promoter
   7716..7763    +  promoter       EM7 promoter: synthetic bacterial promoter&nbsp
   7791..8594    +  CDS            NeoR/KanR: aminoglycoside phosphotransferase from Tn5; aph(3')-II (or nptII); confers resistance to neomycin, kanamycin, and G418 (Geneticin®)
   8604..9065    +  polyA_signal   PGK poly(A) signal: mouse phosphoglycerate kinase 1 polyadenylation signal
   9082..9120    +  protein_bind   phage φC31 attP (fragment): attachment site of phage φC31 phage φC31 integrase
   9129..13398   +  misc_feature   Rosa26 right arm: right homology arm from intron 1 of the mouse Rosa26 gene (Soriano, 1999)
  13411..13430   +  misc_feature   MCS (fragment): pBluescript multiple cloning site
  13443..13461   -  promoter       T3 promoter: promoter for bacteriophage T3 RNA polymerase
  13504..13526   -  protein_bind   lac operator (fragment): The lac repressor binds to the lac operator to inhibit transcription in E. coli. This inhibition can be relieved by adding lactose or isopropyl-β-D-thiogalactopyranoside (IPTG). lac repressor encoded by lacI
  13530..13560   -  promoter       lac promoter: promoter for the E. coli lac operon
  13575..13596   -  protein_bind   CAP binding site: CAP binding activates transcription in the presence of cAMP. E. coli catabolite activator protein
  13609..13701   -  CDS            lacI (fragment): lac repressor; lacI; The lac repressor binds to the lac operator to inhibit transcription in E. coli. This inhibition can be relieved by adding lactose or isopropyl-β-D-thiogalactopyranoside (IPTG).
  13884..14472   -  rep_origin     ori: high-copy-number ColE1/pMB1/pBR322/pUC origin of replication
  14643..15503   -  CDS            AmpR: β-lactamase; bla; confers resistance to ampicillin, carbenicillin, and related antibiotics
  15504..15608   -  promoter       AmpR promoter: bla
  15661..16089   -  rep_origin     f1 ori (sequence partly withheld): f1 bacteriophage origin of replication; arrow indicates direction of (+) strand synthesis
  16094..16249   -  CDS            lacZα (fragment): LacZα fragment of β-galactosidase; lacZ fragment
  16257..16275   +  promoter       T7 promoter: promoter for bacteriophage T7 RNA polymerase
