[The description below was written by a language model from this plasmid's Addgene catalogue record and pLannotate feature annotations shown in this document.]
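Description:
Ai66(RCRL-tdT) targeting vector is a roughly 16.3 kb mouse gene-targeting plasmid designed to knock a doubly gated tdTomato reporter into the Rosa26 locus by homologous recombination. The cassette is flanked by a short left arm (about 1.1 kb) and a long right arm (about 4.3 kb), both from Rosa26 intron 1. The backbone is a small pBluescript-type plasmid with a high-copy ColE1/pUC origin, an f1 origin, ampicillin resistance, and flanking T7 and T3 promoters. The depositor notes that the plasmid is prone to recombination, consistent with its repeated elements.

Expression is driven by the CAG promoter (CMV enhancer, chicken β-actin promoter and chimeric intron), followed by two transcriptional stop cassettes in series. The first contains synthetic, hGH and HSV TK polyadenylation signals. According to the insert name (RSR) and stated purpose, it is the Dre-removable stop, although the rox sites themselves are not annotated in the feature table. The second is a loxP-flanked stop built from three tandem SV40 poly(A) signals. Downstream lie the tdTomato coding sequence, a WPRE to enhance transcript expression, and a bGH poly(A) signal. tdTomato is therefore produced only in cells where both Dre and Cre have excised their respective stops, giving intersectional labelling of cell populations defined by two driver lines.

Targeted cells are selected with a PGK/EM7-driven NeoR/KanR cassette carrying a PGK poly(A) signal. It confers G418 resistance in mammalian cells and kanamycin resistance in bacteria. φC31 attB and attP sites flank this cassette, allowing the marker to be removed by φC31 integrase after targeting.
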