Addgene plasmid #61578: Ai66(RCRL-tdT) targeting vector
Purpose: Target a Dre and Cre-dependent tdTomato expression cassette to the mouse Rosa26 locus
Depositing lab: Hongkui Zeng. Depositing organization: Allen Institute. Publication: Transgenic mice for intersectional targeting of neural sensors and effectors with high specificity and performance. Madisen L, Garner AR, Shimaoka D, Chuong AS, Klapoetke NC, Li L, van der Bourg A, Niino Y, Egolf L, Monetti C, Gu H, Mills M, Cheng A, Tasic B, Nguyen TN, Sunkin SM, Benucci A, Nagy A, Miyawaki A, Helmchen F, Empson RM, Knopfel T, Boyden ES, Reid RC, Carandini M, Zeng H. Neuron. 2015 Mar 4;85(5):942-58. doi: 10.1016/j.neuron.2015.02.022. PubMed 25741722.
Backbone
  Vector backbone: Rosa26 Targeting Vector
  Backbone size w/o insert (bp): 2881
  Total vector size (bp): 16291
  Vector type: Mouse Targeting, Cre/Lox
  Selectable markers: Neomycin (select with G418)
Growth in bacteria
  Bacterial resistance: Ampicillin, 100 μg/mL
  Growth temperature: 30°C
  Growth strain: Stbl2
  Copy number: High Copy
Gene/Insert
  Gene/Insert name: CAG-RSR-LSL-tdTomato
  Insert size (bp): 13410
  Promoter: CAG
  Cloning method: Restriction Enzyme; 5′ cloning site Sac1 (not destroyed); 3′ cloning site Cla (not destroyed)
  Sequencing primers: 5′ TCTTCGCTATTACGCCAGCT; 3′ AACAGCTATGACCATG
Terms and licenses: Academic/Nonprofit Terms; Industry Terms: Not Available to Industry
Depositor comments: The Zeng lab recommends amplifying this plasmid in 15 microg/ml kanamycin to reduce recombination. Addgene is not able to supply the plasmid under these selection conditions and the stab you receive will be under Amp selection. We recommend using the low conc. Kan selection and checking your plasmid prep for recombination.
How to cite: Ai66(RCRL-tdT) targeting vector was a gift from Hongkui Zeng (Addgene plasmid # 61578 ; http://n2t.net/addgene:61578 ; RRID:Addgene_61578)
