>Addgene plasmid #61578 | Ai66(RCRL-tdT) targeting vector | addgene partial sequence | sequence record 120265 | pCAG-F 5'-GCAACGTGCTGGTTATTGTG-3'
GATTTGATACCGCGGGCCCGTATTCGAATAACTTTAAATAATGCCAATTATTTAAAGTTACCTCAGCACC
ATGGCTAGCGGCAGCCTCGGAGTTTGAATAGATAGAATAAAATATCTTTATTTTCATTCCATCTGTGTGT
TGGTTTTTTGTGTGAGATCTACGGGTGGCATCCCTGTGACCCCTCCCCAGTGCCTCTCCTGGCCCTGGAA
GTTGCCACTCCAGTGCCCACCAGCCTTGTCCTAATAAAATTAAGTTGCATCATTTTGTCTGACTAGGTGT
CCTTCTATAATATTATGGGGTGGAGGGGGGTGGTATGGAGCAAGGGGCAAGTTGGGAAGACAACCTGTAG
GGCCTGCGGGGTCTATTGGGAACCAAGCTGGAGTGCAGTGGCACAATCTTGGCTCACTGCAATCTCCGCC
TCCTGGGTTCAAGCGATTCTCCTGCCTCAGGCTCCCGAGTTGTTGGGATTCCAGGCATGCATGACCAGGC
TCAGCTAATTTTTGTTTTTTTGGTAGAGACGGGGTTTCACCATATTGGCCAGGCTGGTCTCCAACTCCTA
ATCTCAGGTGATCTACCCACCTTGGCCTCCCAAATTGCTGGGATTACAGGCGTGAACCACTGCTCCCTTC
CCTGTCCTTCTGCCTCAGCTAATTGAGTAGGG
