>Addgene plasmid #61578 | Ai66(RCRL-tdT) targeting vector | addgene partial sequence | sequence record 120266 | WPRE-R 5'-CATAGCGTAAAAGGAGCAACA-3'
TTTTGTAATCCAGAGGTTGATTATCGATAAGCTTGATATCGAATTCCTGCAGGGCCGGCCTTCACGTGTT
GCACTTAACGCGTTAAGTGCAACACAATTCTTACTTGTACAGCTCGTCCATGCCGTACAGGAACAGGTGG
TGGCGGCCCTCGGAGCGCTCGTACTGTTCCACGATGGTGTAGTCCTCGTTGTGGGAGGTGATGTCCAGCT
TGGTGTCCACGTAGTAGTAGCCGGGCAGTTGCACGGGCTTCTTGGCCATGTAGATGGTCTTGAACTCCAC
CAGGTAGTGGCCGCCGTCCTTCAGCTTCAGGGCCTGGTGGATCTCGCCCTTCAGCACGCCGTCGCGGGGG
TACAGGCGCTCGGTGGAGGCCTCCCAGCCCATGGTCTTCTTCTGCATTACGGGGCCGTCGGGGGGGAAGT
TGGTGCCGCGCATCTTCACCTTGTAGATCAGCGTGCCGTCCTGCAGGGAGGAGTCCTGGGTCACGGTCAC
CAGACCGCCGTCCTCGAAGTTCATCACGCGCTCCCACTTGAAGCCCTCGGGGAAGGACAGCTTCTTGTAA
TCGGGGATGTCGGCGGGGTGCTTCACGTACGCCTTGGAGCCGTACATGAACTGGGGG
